Addgene plasmid #86577: pFBD-Akt13C(S473D)
Purpose: Expresses cleavable human full-length Akt1(S473D) phosphomimetic
Depositing lab: Thomas Leonard & Ivan Yudushkin. Depositing organization: Medical University of Vienna. Publication: PI(3,4,5)P3 Engagement Restricts Akt Activity to Cellular Membranes. Ebner M, Lucic I, Leonard TA, Yudushkin I. Mol Cell. 2017 Feb 2;65(3):416-431.e6. doi: 10.1016/j.molcel.2016.12.028. PubMed 28157504.
Backbone
  Vector backbone: pFastBac Dual
  Total vector size (bp): 8406
  Vector type: Insect Expression
  Selectable markers: Gentamicin
Growth in bacteria
  Bacterial resistance: Ampicillin, 100 μg/mL
  Growth temperature: 37°C
  Growth strain: DH5alpha
  Copy number: High Copy
Gene/Insert
  Gene/Insert name: Akt1
  Species: H. sapiens (human)
  Insert size (bp): 1467
  Mutation: 3C cleavage site inserted at pos. 130; S473D phosphomimetic mutant
  Entrez Gene: AKT1 (a.k.a. AKT, PKB, PKB-ALPHA, PRKBA, RAC, RAC-ALPHA)
  Tag / fusion protein: 10xHis (N terminal on insert)
Terms and licenses: Academic/Nonprofit Terms; Industry Terms: Not Available to Industry
Depositor comments: Cloned by Iva LUCIC
How to cite: pFBD-Akt13C(S473D) was a gift from Thomas Leonard & Ivan Yudushkin (Addgene plasmid # 86577 ; http://n2t.net/addgene:86577 ; RRID:Addgene_86577)
