[The description below was written by a language model from this plasmid's Addgene catalogue record and pLannotate feature annotations shown in this document.]
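Description:
pFBD-Akt13C(S473D) is a baculovirus donor plasmid built on the pFastBac Dual backbone (about 8.4 kb) for producing recombinant human Akt1 in insect cells. In bacteria it is maintained through a high-copy ColE1/pUC-type origin and selected with ampicillin (AmpR); an f1 origin is also present. The expression region lies between the Tn7L and Tn7R ends of a mini-Tn7 element, together with a gentamicin acetyltransferase gene. This allows the whole block to be transposed into a baculovirus shuttle genome (bacmid) and recovered by gentamicin selection before virus is generated for insect cell infection.

The two divergent late baculovirus promoters typical of this backbone are both occupied. The polyhedrin promoter drives full-length human Akt1 with an N-terminal 10xHis tag, terminated by the SV40 polyadenylation signal. The feature table also detects a Strep-Tag II immediately after the His tag, which the catalogue fields do not mention. The Akt1 coding sequence is annotated as two fragments separated by a short gap. This is consistent with the recorded insertion of a 3C protease cleavage site at position 130, which would let the protein be split there after purification. The insert also carries the S473D substitution, a phosphomimetic of the regulatory C-terminal phosphorylation site.

In the opposite orientation, the p10 promoter drives a coding sequence annotated as human PDPK1 (PDK1), followed by the HSV TK polyadenylation signal. The catalogue entry does not list this second insert. PDK1 is an upstream kinase that phosphorylates and activates Akt, so its co-expression would plausibly yield Akt1 phosphorylated by PDK1, although the record does not state this purpose. The construct is suited to affinity purification of cleavable Akt1 for biochemical study of its regulation.
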