Features (pLannotate 1.2.2; 21 found; start..end, strand, type, name):
     23..611     +  rep_origin     ori: high-copy-number ColE1/pMB1/pBR322/pUC origin of replication
    797..848     -  misc_feature   bom (fragment): basis of mobility region from pBR322
    916..1140    -  mobile_element Tn7R: mini-Tn7 element (right end of the Tn7 transposon) Tn7
   1207..1740    -  CDS            GmR: gentamycin acetyltransferase; aacC1; confers resistance to gentamycin
   1929..1957    -  promoter       Pc promoter: intI1 (promoter lies within the coding sequence); class 1 integron promoter
   1935..2294    -  CDS            YPR2_ECOLX (fragment): Protein predicted: Swiss-Prot protein existence level 4. From Escherichia coli.
   2465..2513    -  polyA_signal   HSV TK poly(A) signal: herpes simplex virus thymidine kinase polyadenylation signal (Cole and Stacy, 1985)
   2587..4254    -  CDS            PDPK1: PDPK1_HUMAN - Also known as PDK1. Experimental evidence at protein level: Swiss-Prot protein existence level 1. Serine/threonine kinase which acts as a master kinase, phosphorylating and activating a subgroup of the AGC family of protein kinases. Its targets include: protein kinase B (PKB/AKT1, PKB/AKT2, PKB/AKT3), p70 ribosomal protein S6 kinase (RPS6KB1), p90 ribosomal protein S6 kinase (RPS6KA1, RPS6KA2 and RPS6KA3), cyclic AMP-dependent protein kinase (PRKACA), protein kinase C (PRKCD and PRKCZ), serum and glucocorticoid-inducible kinase (SGK1, SGK2 and SGK3), p21-activated kinase-1 (PAK1)
   4302..4411    -  promoter       p10 promoter: baculovirus promoter for expression in insect cells
   4435..4526    +  promoter       polyhedrin promoter: polh from Autographa californica; promoter for the baculovirus polyhedrin gene
   4575..4604    +  CDS            10xHis: 10xHis affinity tag
   4611..4634    +  CDS            Strep-Tag II: peptide that binds Strep-Tactin®, an engineered form of streptavidin
   4668..5054    +  CDS            Akt1 (fragment): human serine/threonine protein kinase activated by growth factors; AKT1
   5079..6131    +  CDS            Akt1 (fragment): human serine/threonine protein kinase activated by growth factors; AKT1
   6194..6277    +  CDS            large T antigen (fragment): large T antigen from SV40 (simian virus 40)
   6300..6434    +  polyA_signal   SV40 poly(A) signal: SV40 polyadenylation signal
   6463..6628    -  mobile_element Tn7L: mini-Tn7 element (left end of the Tn7 transposon) Tn7
   6791..6807    +  CDS            lacZα (fragment): LacZα fragment of β-galactosidase; lacZ fragment
   6812..7266    +  rep_origin     f1 ori (sequence partly withheld): f1 bacteriophage origin of replication; arrow indicates direction of (+) strand synthesis
   7292..7396    +  promoter       AmpR promoter: bla
   7397..8257    +  CDS            AmpR: β-lactamase; bla; confers resistance to ampicillin, carbenicillin, and related antibiotics
>Addgene plasmid #86577 | pFBD-Akt13C(S473D) | addgene full sequence | sequence record 173552 | Addgene NGS Result
TAGAAAAGATCAAAGGATCTTCTTGAGATCCTTTTTTTCTGCGCGTAATCTGCTGCTTGCAAACAAAAAA
ACCACCGCTACCAGCGGTGGTTTGTTTGCCGGATCAAGAGCTACCAACTCTTTTTCCGAAGGTAACTGGC
TTCAGCAGAGCGCAGATACCAAATACTGTTCTTCTAGTGTAGCCGTAGTTAGGCCACCACTTCAAGAACT
CTGTAGCACCGCCTACATACCTCGCTCTGCTAATCCTGTTACCAGTGGCTGCTGCCAGTGGCGATAAGTC
GTGTCTTACCGGGTTGGACTCAAGACGATAGTTACCGGATAAGGCGCAGCGGTCGGGCTGAACGGGGGGT
TCGTGCACACAGCCCAGCTTGGAGCGAACGACCTACACCGAACTGAGATACCTACAGCGTGAGCTATGAG
AAAGCGCCACGCTTCCCGAAGGGAGAAAGGCGGACAGGTATCCGGTAAGCGGCAGGGTCGGAACAGGAGA
GCGCACGAGGGAGCTTCCAGGGGGAAACGCCTGGTATCTTTATAGTCCTGTCGGGTTTCGCCACCTCTGA
CTTGAGCGTCGATTTTTGTGATGCTCGTCAGGGGGGCGGAGCCTATGGAAAAACGCCAGCAACGCGGCCT
TTTTACGGTTCCTGGCCTTTTGCTGGCCTTTTGCTCACATGTTCTTTCCTGCGTTATCCCCTGATTCTGT
GGATAACCGTATTACCGCCTTTGAGTGAGCTGATACCGCTCGCCGCAGCCGAACGACCGAGCGCAGCGAG
TCAGTGAGCGAGGAAGCGGAAGAGCGCCTGATGCGGTATTTTCTCCTTACGCATCTGTGCGGTATTTCAC
ACCGCATAGACCAGCCGCGTAACCTGGCAAAATCGGTTACGGTTGAGTAATAAATGGATGCCCTGCGTAA
GCGGGTGTGGGCGGACAATAAAGTCTTAAACTGAACAAAATAGATCTAAACTATGACAATAAAGTCTTAA
ACTAGACAGAATAGTTGTAAACTGAAATCAGTCCAGTTATGCTGTGAAAAAGCATACTGGACTTTTGTTA
TGGCTAAAGCAAACTCTTCATTTTCTGAAGTGCAAATTGCCCGTCGTATTAAAGAGGGGCGTGGCCAAGG
GCATGGTAAAGACTATATTCGCGGCGTTGTGACAATTTACCGAACAACTCCGCGGCCGGGAAGCCGATCT
CGGCTTGAACGAATTGTTAGGTGGCGGTACTTGGGTCGATATCAAAGTGCATCACTTCTTCCCGTATGCC
CAACTTTGTATAGAGAGCCACTGCGGGATCGTCACCGTAATCTGCTTGCACGTAGATCACATAAGCACCA
AGCGCGTTGGCCTCATGCTTGAGGAGATTGATGAGCGCGGTGGCAATGCCCTGCCTCCGGTGCTCGCCGG
AGACTGCGAGATCATAGATATAGATCTCACTACGCGGCTGCTCAAACTTGGGCAGAACGTAAGCCGCGAG
AGCGCCAACAACCGCTTCTTGGTCGAAGGCAGCAAGCGCGATGAATGTCTTACTACGGAGCAAGTTCCCG
AGGTAATCGGAGTCCGGCTGATGTTGGGAGTAGGTGGCTACGTCTCCGAACTCACGACCGAAAAGATCAA
GAGCAGCCCGCATGGATTTGACTTGGTCAGGGCCGAGCCTACATGTGCGAATGATGCCCATACTTGAGCC
ACCTAACTTTGTTTTAGGGCGACTGCCCTGCTGCGTAACATCGTTGCTGCTGCGTAACATCGTTGCTGCT
CCATAACATCAAACATCGACCCACGGCGTAACGCGCTTGCTGCTTGGATGCCCGAGGCATAGACTGTACA
AAAAAACAGTCATAACAAGCCATGAAAACCGCCACTGCGCCGTTACCACCGCTGCGTTCGGTCAAGGTTC
TGGACCAGTTGCGTGAGCGCATACGCTACTTGCATTACAGTTTACGAACCGAACAGGCTTATGTCAACTG
GGTTCGTGCCTTCATCCGTTTCCACGGTGTGCGTCACCCGGCAACCTTGGGCAGCAGCGAAGTCGAGGCA
TTTCTGTCCTGGCTGGCGAACGAGCGCAAGGTTTCGGTCTCCACGCATCGTCAGGCATTGGCGGCCTTGC
TGTTCTTCTACGGCAAGGTGCTGTGCACGGATCTGCCCTTGCTTCAGGAGATCGGTAGACCTCGGCCGTC
GCGGCGCTTGCCGGTGGTGCTGACCCCGGATGAAGTGGTTCGCATCCTCGGTTTTCTGGAAGGCGAGCAT
CGTTTGTTCGCCCAGGACTCTAGCTATAGTTCTAGTGGTTGGCTACGTACCCGTAGTGGCTATGGCAGGG
CTTGCCGCCCCGACGTTGGCTGCGAGCCCTGGGCCTTCACCCGAACTTGGGGGTTGGGGTGGGGAAAAGG
AAGAAACGCGGGCGTATTGGTCCCAATGGGGTCTCGGTGGGGTATCGACAGAGTGCCAGCCCTGGGACCG
AACCCCGCGTTTATGAACAAACGACCCAACACCCGTGCGTTTTATTCTGTCTTTTTATTGCCGTCATAGC
GCGGGTTCCTTCCGGTATTGTCTCCTTCCGTGTTTCAGTTAGCCTCCCCCATCTCCCGGTACCTCACTGC
ACAGCGGCGTCCGGGTGGCTCTGGTATCGCTGCCTCCAAACCTCCTGGATCTTCCTGCACCACTTGTGTG
CGTTCCCGCTGGGGTCCATCAGATAATACGTCCTGTTAGGCGTGTGGACAAAGAAAGTTTTAAAATTCTT
GGCCTCTGGTCGAAGTTCTTGTGACCAAGGAATTTCACCTTTCAGAACTTTGTTGACAGGATCCACATAA
TATAAATGTGGTCCTTCTGTGAGCAACAGCTGTCGTCGTCTTGCAAATAAACCCTTCCGCTTATCCACTG
GGCCCATCTTTAGTATTAAATTATTTTCTACAAACTGGTGCCAAGGGTTTCCGCCAGCCTGCTTCTCCAA
CAACAACCTCTTCTCATCTTCGGAAAACTGTAAGTCCAGTTCAAAGGAGTTCGAGTCCAGATCGTGAATG
TACTGCTCTATGTTGCTGCCTGACCTCTGGGGCAGGCCCGTGTCGGAGGCTGACAGGGAGTGTGAGGAGG
AGGACGAAGACACCTGCATGCAGCCAAACTGGCTCAGGAGATTGTCATAATTGCCATAGCAGTCCTCGTC
GTCTTCCGACATAGCCGGCAGGTAAGCGGTGAGCTTCGGAGGCGTCTGCTGGTGCAGGTTCTCCCACGTG
ACGGACTCGAAGAACGGGTGTGCTTTAAGAGGTCCGTATCCTTCCATTTCCTCACAGCCTAACCGCTTTG
TGGCATCTAAAACCAAAAGTTTCTCCACGAGGTCTCTTGCCTTAGGGAAGAATTTTTCTGGAAAGTCATA
TTCCAACTTAATGATCTTCTGAAATATAAGATACTCGTTTCCAGCTCGGAATGGTGGGAGTCCTGCCACA
AGCTGGTATATTATGCATCCAAGAGCCCAAAGGTCTGAACTCTTACAGGCGGACTTCTCCGTGAGCAGCT
CTGGAGAAACGTACTGCGCTGTTCCCACGAATGAGTTGGCCCTGGCTTGTTTGCTCTCTGGGGATAAGAC
TTTTGCTGTTCCAAAATCTGTGATCTGGATGTGCATATCTTCATTTAACAAAATGTTTTCCGGTTTAAGG
TCCCTGTGAATGATGCCCTTGCCGTGCAAGTACTCTAAAGCAGACACAATCTCAGCCGTGTAAAATCGGG
TACAGGTCTCATCGAATGAACCGATTTTGCGAATATATTTAAGTAGTTCTCCATTTTTGGCATAACTAAG
GCCGAAATACAGCTTCTCGTCGTCCTGAAATGTGAAGTAAAGCTTAACAAAGAAGGGGTGATCCAGGCGC
GACATGACATCCCGCTCTCTGGTTACATAGGGGACCTTGTTCTCTTTTATGATATGTCGCTTCTCCAGAA
TTTTAATCGCATATTCTCTGGAGGTTGCCAGTTCTCGAGCCAGGACAACCGTGGAAAAAGAGCCTTCCCC
AAGGATTTTCCCAAACTTGAAGTCCTCAGGCCGCTTCTTCCGAGGCTGCGGCGGAGGCTGGGCATGCTGC
AGGGAGCCGGCGCCGGGCCGAGGCTCGGCTGCAGTGCCGTCCATGGCGGGGCCCTGCCTGCTGCCACCAG
GAATGCCAGGGGGCGTGCTGGACTCAGTCTGGGTCCTCACCATTGATGGGGATGGGCAGGAACATAACAC
CACGCTGGACTGGATGGGCACGGCGTCATACAGCTGGCTGGTGGTCCTGGCCATGCTAGCACCATGGCTC
GAGATCCCGGGTGATCAAGTCTTCGTCGAGTGATTGTAAATAAAATGTAATTTACAGTATAGTATTTTAA
TTAATATACAAATGATTTGATAATAATTCTTATTTAACTATAATATATTGTGTTGGGTTGAATTAAAGGT
CCGTATACTCCGGAATATTAATAGATCATGGAGATAATTAAAATGATAACCATCTCGCAAATAAATAAGT
ATTTTACTGTTTTCGTAACAGTTTTGTAATAAAAAAACCTATAAATATTCCGGATTATTCATACCGTCCC
ACCATCGGGCGCGGATCCATGTCGCACCATCACCATCACCATCACCATCACCATGCAAGCTGGAGCCACC
CGCAGTTCGAAAAGGGCTCCGGTGAAAACCTGTATTTCCAGGCGCGCATGAGCGACGTGGCTATTGTGAA
GGAGGGTTGGCTGCACAAACGAGGGGAGTACATCAAGACCTGGCGGCCACGCTACTTCCTCCTCAAGAAT
GATGGCACCTTCATTGGCTACAAGGAGAGGCCGCAGGATGTGGACCAACGTGAGGCTCCCCTCAACAACT
TCTCTGTGGCGCAGTGCCAGCTGATGAAGACGGAGCGGCCCCGGCCCAACACCTTCATCATCCGCTGCCT
GCAGTGGACCACTGTCATCGAACGCACCTTCCATGTGGAGACTCCTGAGGAGCGGGAGGAGTGGACAACC
GCCATCCAGACTGTGGCTGACGGCCTCAAGAAGCAGGAGGAGGAGGAGATGGACTTCCGGTCGGGCTCAC
CCAGTGACAACTCACTAGAAGTTCTATTCCAAGGACCTGGGGCTGAAGAGATGGAGGTGTCCCTGGCCAA
GCCCAAGCACCGCGTGACCATGAACGAGTTTGAGTACCTGAAGCTGCTGGGCAAGGGCACTTTCGGCAAG
GTGATCCTGGTGAAGGAGAAGGCCACAGGCCGCTACTACGCCATGAAGATCCTCAAGAAGGAAGTCATCG
TGGCCAAGGACGAGGTGGCCCACACACTCACCGAGAACCGCGTCCTGCAGAACTCCAGGCACCCCTTCCT
CACAGCCCTGAAGTACTCTTTCCAGACCCACGACCGCCTCTGCTTTGTCATGGAGTACGCCAACGGGGGC
GAGCTGTTCTTCCACCTGTCCCGGGAGCGTGTGTTCTCCGAGGACCGGGCCCGCTTCTATGGCGCTGAGA
TTGTGTCAGCCCTGGACTACCTGCACTCGGAGAAGAACGTGGTGTACCGGGACCTCAAGCTGGAGAACCT
CATGCTGGACAAGGACGGGCACATTAAGATCACAGACTTCGGGCTGTGCAAGGAGGGGATCAAGGACGGT
GCCACCATGAAGACCTTTTGCGGCACACCTGAGTACCTGGCCCCCGAGGTGCTGGAGGACAATGACTACG
GCCGTGCAGTGGACTGGTGGGGGCTGGGCGTGGTCATGTACGAGATGATGTGCGGTCGCCTGCCCTTCTA
CAACCAGGACCATGAGAAGCTTTTTGAGCTCATCCTCATGGAGGAGATCCGCTTCCCGCGCACGCTTGGT
CCCGAGGCCAAGTCCTTGCTTTCAGGGCTGCTCAAGAAGGACCCCAAGCAGAGGCTTGGCGGGGGCTCCG
AGGACGCCAAGGAGATCATGCAGCATCGCTTCTTTGCCGGTATCGTGTGGCAGCACGTGTACGAGAAGAA
GCTCAGCCCACCCTTCAAGCCCCAGGTCACGTCGGAGACTGACACCAGGTATTTTGATGAGGAGTTCACG
GCCCAGATGATCACCATCACACCACCTGACCAAGATGACAGCATGGAGTGTGTGGACAGCGAGCGCAGGC
CCCACTTCCCCCAGTTCGACTACTCGGCCAGCAGCACGGCCTGAGCGGCCGCTTTCGAATCTAGAGCCTG
CAGTCTCGACAAGCTTGTCGAGAAGTACTAGAGGATCATAATCAGCCATACCACATTTGTAGAGGTTTTA
CTTGCTTTAAAAAACCTCCCACACCTCCCCCTGAACCTGAAACATAAAATGAATGCAATTGTTGTTGTTA
ACTTGTTTATTGCAGCTTATAATGGTTACAAATAAAGCAATAGCATCACAAATTTCACAAATAAAGCATT
TTTTTCACTGCATTCTAGTTGTGGTTTGTCCAAACTCATCAATGTATCTTATCATGTCTGGATCTGATCA
CTGCTTGAGCCTAGGAGATCCGAACCAGATAAGTGAAATCTAGTTCCAAACTATTTTGTCATTTTTAATT
TTCGTATTAGCTTACGACGCTACACCCAGTTCCCATCTATTTTGTCACTCTTCCCTAAATAATCCTTAAA
AACTCCATTTCCACCCCTCCCAGTTCCCAACTATTTTGTCCGCCCACAGCGGGGCATTTTTCTTCCTGTT
ATGTTTTTAATCAAACATCCTGCCAACTCCATGTGACAAACCGTCATCTTCGGCTACTTTTTCTCTGTCA
CAGAATGAAAATTTTTCTGTCATCTCTTCGTTATTAATGTTTGTAATTGACTGAATATCAACGCTTATTT
GCAGCCTGAATGGCGAATGGG
[124 nt withheld, positions 6812-6935]
C
[91 nt withheld, positions 6937-7027]
A
[49 nt withheld, positions 7029-7077]
CCTTTGACGTTGGAGTCCACGTTCTT
[37 nt withheld, positions 7104-7140]
ACCCTATCTCGGTCTATTCTTTTGATTTATAAGGGATTTTGCCGATTTCGGCCTATTGGTTAAAAAATGA
GCTGATTTAACAAAAATTTAACGCGAATTTTAACAAAATATTAACGCTTACAATTTAGGTGGCACTTTTC
GGGGAAATGTGCGCGGAACCCCTATTTGTTTATTTTTCTAAATACATTCAAATATGTATCCGCTCATGAG
ACAATAACCCTGATAAATGCTTCAATAATATTGAAAAAGGAAGAGTATGAGTATTCAACATTTCCGTGTC
GCCCTTATTCCCTTTTTTGCGGCATTTTGCCTTCCTGTTTTTGCTCACCCAGAAACGCTGGTGAAAGTAA
AAGATGCTGAAGATCAGTTGGGTGCACGAGTGGGTTACATCGAACTGGATCTCAACAGCGGTAAGATCCT
TGAGAGTTTTCGCCCCGAAGAACGTTTTCCAATGATGAGCACTTTTAAAGTTCTGCTATGTGGCGCGGTA
TTATCCCGTATTGACGCCGGGCAAGAGCAACTCGGTCGCCGCATACACTATTCTCAGAATGACTTGGTTG
AGTACTCACCAGTCACAGAAAAGCATCTTACGGATGGCATGACAGTAAGAGAATTATGCAGTGCTGCCAT
AACCATGAGTGATAACACTGCGGCCAACTTACTTCTGACAACGATCGGAGGACCGAAGGAGCTAACCGCT
TTTTTGCACAACATGGGGGATCATGTAACTCGCCTTGATCGTTGGGAACCGGAGCTGAATGAAGCCATAC
CAAACGACGAGCGTGACACCACGATGCCTGTAGCAATGGCAACAACGTTGCGCAAACTATTAACTGGCGA
ACTACTTACTCTAGCTTCCCGGCAACAATTAATAGACTGGATGGAGGCGGATAAAGTTGCAGGACCACTT
CTGCGCTCGGCCCTTCCGGCTGGCTGGTTTATTGCTGATAAATCTGGAGCCGGTGAGCGTGGGTCTCGCG
GTATCATTGCAGCACTGGGGCCAGATGGTAAGCCCTCCCGTATCGTAGTTATCTACACGACGGGGAGTCA
GGCAACTATGGATGAACGAAATAGACAGATCGCTGAGATAGGTGCCTCACTGATTAAGCATTGGTAACTG
TCAGACCAAGTTTACTCATATATACTTTAGATTGATTTAAAACTTCATTTTTAATTTAAAAGGATCTAGG
TGAAGATCCTTTTTGATAATCTCATGACCAAAATCCCTTAACGTGAGTTTTCGTTCCACTGAGCGTCAGA
CCCCG
